Addgene plasmid #219006: SFFV-ARID5B-Brd 23
Purpose: Transcription factor ARID5B with a specific barcode assigned.
Depositing lab: Filipe Pereira. Depositing organization: Center for Neuroscience and Cell Biology, University of Coimbra. Publication: A combinatorial transcription factor screening platform for immune cell reprogramming. Kurochkin I, Altman AR, Caiado I, Pertiga-Cabral D, Halitzki E, Minaeva M, Zimmermannova O, Henriques-Oliveira L, Klein D, Nair M, Oliveira D, Cajal LR, Knittel R, Feick C, Ringner M, Martin M, Cirovic B, Pires CF, Rosa FF, Sitnicka E, Theis FJ, Pereira CF. Cell Syst. 2026 Jan 21;17(1):101457. doi: 10.1016/j.cels.2025.101457. Epub 2026 Jan 14. PubMed 41539305.
Backbone
  Vector backbone: SFFV-MCS
  Backbone size w/o insert (bp): 6638
  Vector type: Lentiviral
Growth in bacteria
  Bacterial resistance: Ampicillin, 100 μg/mL
  Growth temperature: 37°C
  Growth strain: NEB Stable
  Copy number: High Copy
Gene/Insert
  Gene/Insert name: ARID5B
  Species: H. sapiens (human)
  Insert size (bp): 3567
  Entrez Gene: ARID5B (a.k.a. DESRT, MRF-2, MRF2)
  Promoter: The spleen focus-forming virus (SFFV) promoter
  Cloning method: Restriction Enzyme; 5′ cloning site Bsp119I (not destroyed); 3′ cloning site BstHI (not destroyed)
Terms and licenses: Academic/Nonprofit Terms; Industry Terms: Not Available to Industry
Depositor comments: Barcode sequence cloned into XbaI restriction site. Design of plasmid is as follows: SFFV-[TF sequence]-WPRE-[Barcode sequence].
How to cite: SFFV-ARID5B-Brd 23 was a gift from Filipe Pereira (Addgene plasmid # 219006 ; http://n2t.net/addgene:219006 ; RRID:Addgene_219006)
