[The description below was written by a language model from this plasmid's Addgene catalogue record and pLannotate feature annotations shown in this document.]
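Description:
SFFV-ARID5B-Brd 23 is a third-generation-style, self-inactivating HIV-1 lentiviral transfer plasmid built on the SFFV-MCS backbone, carrying the human transcription factor ARID5B (also known as DESRT or MRF2) together with a construct-specific DNA barcode. It is propagated in E. coli through a high-copy ColE1/pUC origin with ampicillin selection (AmpR). An f1 origin and remnants of a pBluescript-type backbone are also annotated, including lacZα and lacI fragments, the lac promoter/operator, and T3 and T7 promoters. The full sequence is about 10.2 kb, consistent with the stated backbone and insert sizes.

The viral cassette begins with an RSV promoter fused to a truncated 5' LTR, which allows Tat-independent production of the genomic RNA in packaging cells. It is followed by the Ψ packaging signal with a gag fragment, the RRE for Rev-dependent nuclear export, and the cPPT/CTS. Within the provirus, the spleen focus-forming virus (SFFV) LTR promoter drives the ARID5B coding sequence, which was inserted by restriction cloning between flanking multiple-cloning-site remnants. A WPRE downstream enhances transcript stability and expression. According to the depositor, the barcode was cloned into an XbaI site after the WPRE, giving the layout SFFV–TF–WPRE–barcode, although the barcode itself is not annotated in the feature table. This position should place it in the 3' region of the transcript, where it can identify the delivered factor. The cassette ends in a ΔU3 3' LTR, with an SV40 poly(A) signal and SV40 origin beyond it. No mammalian selection marker or fluorescent reporter is annotated.

The plasmid belongs to a barcoded transcription factor collection used for combinatorial screening of factors in immune cell reprogramming.
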