Features (pLannotate 1.2.2; 29 found; start..end, strand, type, name):
     94..112     -  promoter       T7 promoter: promoter for bacteriophage T7 RNA polymerase
    120..275     +  CDS            lacZα (fragment): LacZα fragment of β-galactosidase; lacZ fragment
    280..708     +  rep_origin     f1 ori (sequence partly withheld): f1 bacteriophage origin of replication; arrow indicates direction of (+) strand synthesis
    761..865     +  promoter       AmpR promoter: bla
    866..1726    +  CDS            AmpR: β-lactamase; bla; confers resistance to ampicillin, carbenicillin, and related antibiotics
   1897..2485    +  rep_origin     ori: high-copy-number ColE1/pMB1/pBR322/pUC origin of replication
   2668..2760    +  CDS            lacI (fragment): lac repressor; lacI; The lac repressor binds to the lac operator to inhibit transcription in E. coli. This inhibition can be relieved by adding lactose or isopropyl-β-D-thiogalactopyranoside (IPTG).
   2773..2794    +  protein_bind   CAP binding site: CAP binding activates transcription in the presence of cAMP. E. coli catabolite activator protein
   2809..2839    +  promoter       lac promoter: promoter for the E. coli lac operon
   2847..2863    +  protein_bind   lac operator: The lac repressor binds to the lac operator to inhibit transcription in E. coli. This inhibition can be relieved by adding lactose or isopropyl-β-D-thiogalactopyranoside (IPTG). lac repressor encoded by lacI
   2908..2926    +  promoter       T3 promoter: promoter for bacteriophage T3 RNA polymerase
   2954..3180    +  promoter       RSV promoter: Rous sarcoma virus enhancer/promoter
   3181..3361    +  LTR            5' LTR (truncated): truncated 5' long terminal repeat (LTR) from HIV-1
   3408..3533    +  misc_feature   HIV-1 Ψ: packaging signal of human immunodeficiency virus type 1
   3517..3880    +  CDS            HIV-1 gag (fragment): gag protein from human immunodeficiency virus 1; gag
   4026..4259    +  misc_feature   RRE: The Rev response element (RRE) of HIV-1 allows for Rev-dependent mRNA export from the nucleus to the cytoplasm.
   4636..4736    +  CDS            Rev (fragment): human immunodeficiency virus 1 (HIV-1) Rev protein; rev; enhances nuclear export of unspliced and incompletely spliced viral mRNAs
   4755..4872    +  misc_feature   cPPT/CTS: central polypurine tract and central termination sequence of HIV-1
   4906..5307    +  promoter       SFFV promoter: spleen focus-forming virus long terminal repeat (LTR) promoter
   5317..5340    +  misc_feature   MCS (fragment): pBluescript multiple cloning site
   5365..8928    +  CDS            ARID5B: ARI5B_HUMAN - Also known as DESRT, MRF2. Experimental evidence at protein level: Swiss-Prot protein existence level 1. Transcription coactivator that binds to the 5'-AATA[CT]-3' core sequence and plays a key role in adipogenesis and liver development. Acts by forming a complex with phosphorylated PHF2, which mediates demethylation at Lys-336, leading to target the PHF2-ARID5B complex to target promoters, where PHF2 mediates demethylation of dimethylated 'Lys-9' of histone H3 (H3K9me2), followed by transcription activation of target genes. The PHF2-ARID5B complex acts as a coactivator of HNF4A
   8939..8964    +  misc_feature   MCS (fragment): pBluescript multiple cloning site
   8964..9023    +  CDS            S (fragment): HBSAG_WHV6 - Experimental evidence at transcript level: Swiss-Prot protein existence level 2. The middle envelope protein plays an important role in the budding of the virion. It is involved in the induction of budding in a nucleocapsid independent way. In this process the majority of envelope proteins bud to form subviral lipoprotein particles of 22 nm of diameter that do not contain a nucleocapsid (By similarity). From Woodchuck hepatitis B virus (isolate w64/pWS23) (WHV).
   9155..9558    +  misc_feature   WPRE: woodchuck hepatitis virus posttranscriptional regulatory element
   9616..9675    +  CDS            nef (fragment): NEF_HV1Z2 - Experimental evidence at protein level: Swiss-Prot protein existence level 1. Extracellular Nef protein targets CD4(+) T-lymphocytes for apoptosis by interacting with CXCR4 surface receptors. From Human immunodeficiency virus type 1 group M subtype D (isolate Z2/CDC-Z34) (HIV-1).
   9677..9910    +  LTR            3' LTR (ΔU3): self-inactivating 3' long terminal repeat (LTR) from HIV-1
   9982..10103   +  polyA_signal   SV40 poly(A) signal: SV40 polyadenylation signal
  10122..10143   +  rep_origin     SV40 ori (fragment): SV40 origin of replication
  10143..73      +  rep_origin     SV40 ori (across the origin): SV40 origin of replication
>Addgene plasmid #219006 | SFFV-ARID5B-Brd 23 | addgene full sequence | sequence record 449702 | Addgene NGS Result
ATTTATGCAGAGGCCGAGGCCGCCTCGGCCTCTGAGCTATTCCAGAAGTAGTGAGGAGGCTTTTTTGGAG
GCCTAGGGACGTACCCAATTCGCCCTATAGTGAGTCGTATTACGCGCGCTCACTGGCCGTCGTTTTACAA
CGTCGTGACTGGGAAAACCCTGGCGTTACCCAACTTAATCGCCTTGCAGCACATCCCCCTTTCGCCAGCT
GGCGTAATAGCGAAGAGGCCCGCACCGATCGCCCTTCCCAACAGTTGCGCAGCCTGAATGGCGAATGGG
[124 nt withheld, positions 280-403]
C
[91 nt withheld, positions 405-495]
A
[49 nt withheld, positions 497-545]
CCTTTGACGTTGGAGTCCACGTTCTTT
[37 nt withheld, positions 573-609]
ACCCTATCTCGGTCTATTCTTTTGATTTATAAGGGATTTTGCCGATTTCGGCCTATTGGTTAAAAAATGA
GCTGATTTAACAAAAATTTAACGCGAATTTTAACAAAATATTAACGCTTACAATTTAGGTGGCACTTTTC
GGGGAAATGTGCGCGGAACCCCTATTTGTTTATTTTTCTAAATACATTCAAATATGTATCCGCTCATGAG
ACAATAACCCTGATAAATGCTTCAATAATATTGAAAAAGGAAGAGTATGAGTATTCAACATTTCCGTGTC
GCCCTTATTCCCTTTTTTGCGGCATTTTGCCTTCCTGTTTTTGCTCACCCAGAAACGCTGGTGAAAGTAA
AAGATGCTGAAGATCAGTTGGGTGCACGAGTGGGTTACATCGAACTGGATCTCAACAGCGGTAAGATCCT
TGAGAGTTTTCGCCCCGAAGAACGTTTTCCAATGATGAGCACTTTTAAAGTTCTGCTATGTGGCGCGGTA
TTATCCCGTATTGACGCCGGGCAAGAGCAACTCGGTCGCCGCATACACTATTCTCAGAATGACTTGGTTG
AGTACTCACCAGTCACAGAAAAGCATCTTACGGATGGCATGACAGTAAGAGAATTATGCAGTGCTGCCAT
AACCATGAGTGATAACACTGCGGCCAACTTACTTCTGACAACGATCGGAGGACCGAAGGAGCTAACCGCT
TTTTTGCACAACATGGGGGATCATGTAACTCGCCTTGATCGTTGGGAACCGGAGCTGAATGAAGCCATAC
CAAACGACGAGCGTGACACCACGATGCCTGTAGCAATGGCAACAACGTTGCGCAAACTATTAACTGGCGA
ACTACTTACTCTAGCTTCCCGGCAACAATTAATAGACTGGATGGAGGCGGATAAAGTTGCAGGACCACTT
CTGCGCTCGGCCCTTCCGGCTGGCTGGTTTATTGCTGATAAATCTGGAGCCGGTGAGCGTGGGTCTCGCG
GTATCATTGCAGCACTGGGGCCAGATGGTAAGCCCTCCCGTATCGTAGTTATCTACACGACGGGGAGTCA
GGCAACTATGGATGAACGAAATAGACAGATCGCTGAGATAGGTGCCTCACTGATTAAGCATTGGTAACTG
TCAGACCAAGTTTACTCATATATACTTTAGATTGATTTAAAACTTCATTTTTAATTTAAAAGGATCTAGG
TGAAGATCCTTTTTGATAATCTCATGACCAAAATCCCTTAACGTGAGTTTTCGTTCCACTGAGCGTCAGA
CCCCGTAGAAAAGATCAAAGGATCTTCTTGAGATCCTTTTTTTCTGCGCGTAATCTGCTGCTTGCAAACA
AAAAAACCACCGCTACCAGCGGTGGTTTGTTTGCCGGATCAAGAGCTACCAACTCTTTTTCCGAAGGTAA
CTGGCTTCAGCAGAGCGCAGATACCAAATACTGTTCTTCTAGTGTAGCCGTAGTTAGGCCACCACTTCAA
GAACTCTGTAGCACCGCCTACATACCTCGCTCTGCTAATCCTGTTACCAGTGGCTGCTGCCAGTGGCGAT
AAGTCGTGTCTTACCGGGTTGGACTCAAGACGATAGTTACCGGATAAGGCGCAGCGGTCGGGCTGAACGG
GGGGTTCGTGCACACAGCCCAGCTTGGAGCGAACGACCTACACCGAACTGAGATACCTACAGCGTGAGCT
ATGAGAAAGCGCCACGCTTCCCGAAGGGAGAAAGGCGGACAGGTATCCGGTAAGCGGCAGGGTCGGAACA
GGAGAGCGCACGAGGGAGCTTCCAGGGGGAAACGCCTGGTATCTTTATAGTCCTGTCGGGTTTCGCCACC
TCTGACTTGAGCGTCGATTTTTGTGATGCTCGTCAGGGGGGCGGAGCCTATGGAAAAACGCCAGCAACGC
GGCCTTTTTACGGTTCCTGGCCTTTTGCTGGCCTTTTGCTCACATGTTCTTTCCTGCGTTATCCCCTGAT
TCTGTGGATAACCGTATTACCGCCTTTGAGTGAGCTGATACCGCTCGCCGCAGCCGAACGACCGAGCGCA
GCGAGTCAGTGAGCGAGGAAGCGGAAGAGCGCCCAATACGCAAACCGCCTCTCCCCGCGCGTTGGCCGAT
TCATTAATGCAGCTGGCACGACAGGTTTCCCGACTGGAAAGCGGGCAGTGAGCGCAACGCAATTAATGTG
AGTTAGCTCACTCATTAGGCACCCCAGGCTTTACACTTTATGCTTCCGGCTCGTATGTTGTGTGGAATTG
TGAGCGGATAACAATTTCACACAGGAAACAGCTATGACCATGATTACGCCAAGCGCGCAATTAACCCTCA
CTAAAGGGAACAAAAGCTGGAGCTGCAAGCTTAATGTAGTCTTATGCAATACTCTTGTAGTCTTGCAACA
TGGTAACGATGAGTTAGCAACATGCCTTACAAGGAGAGAAAAAGCACCGTGCATGCCGATTGGTGGAAGT
AAGGTGGTACGATCGTGCCTTATTAGGAAGGCAACAGACGGGTCTGACATGGATTGGACGAACCACTGAA
TTGCCGCATTGCAGAGATATTGTATTTAAGTGCCTAGCTCGATACATAAACGGGTCTCTCTGGTTAGACC
AGATCTGAGCCTGGGAGCTCTCTGGCTAACTAGGGAACCCACTGCTTAAGCCTCAATAAAGCTTGCCTTG
AGTGCTTCAAGTAGTGTGTGCCCGTCTGTTGTGTGACTCTGGTAACTAGAGATCCCTCAGACCCTTTTAG
TCAGTGTGGAAAATCTCTAGCAGTGGCGCCCGAACAGGGACTTGAAAGCGAAAGGGAAACCAGAGGAGCT
CTCTCGACGCAGGACTCGGCTTGCTGAAGCGCGCACGGCAAGAGGCGAGGGGCGGCGACTGGTGAGTACG
CCAAAAATTTTGACTAGCGGAGGCTAGAAGGAGAGAGATGGGTGCGAGAGCGTCAGTATTAAGCGGGGGA
GAATTAGATCGCGATGGGAAAAAATTCGGTTAAGGCCAGGGGGAAAGAAAAAATATAAATTAAAACATAT
AGTATGGGCAAGCAGGGAGCTAGAACGATTCGCAGTTAATCCTGGCCTGTTAGAAACATCAGAAGGCTGT
AGACAAATACTGGGACAGCTACAACCATCCCTTCAGACAGGATCAGAAGAACTTAGATCATTATATAATA
CAGTAGCAACCCTCTATTGTGTGCATCAAAGGATAGAGATAAAAGACACCAAGGAAGCTTTAGACAAGAT
AGAGGAAGAGCAAAACAAAAGTAAGACCACCGCACAGCAAGCGGCCGCTGATCTTCAGACCTGGAGGAGG
AGATATGAGGGACAATTGGAGAAGTGAATTATATAAATATAAAGTAGTAAAAATTGAACCATTAGGAGTA
GCACCCACCAAGGCAAAGAGAAGAGTGGTGCAGAGAGAAAAAAGAGCAGTGGGAATAGGAGCTTTGTTCC
TTGGGTTCTTGGGAGCAGCAGGAAGCACTATGGGCGCAGCGTCAATGACGCTGACGGTACAGGCCAGACA
ATTATTGTCTGGTATAGTGCAGCAGCAGAACAATTTGCTGAGGGCTATTGAGGCGCAACAGCATCTGTTG
CAACTCACAGTCTGGGGCATCAAGCAGCTCCAGGCAAGAATCCTGGCTGTGGAAAGATACCTAAAGGATC
AACAGCTCCTGGGGATTTGGGGTTGCTCTGGAAAACTCATTTGCACCACTGCTGTGCCTTGGAATGCTAG
TTGGAGTAATAAATCTCTGGAACAGATTTGGAATCACACGACCTGGATGGAGTGGGACAGAGAAATTAAC
AATTACACAAGCTTAATACACTCCTTAATTGAAGAATCGCAAAACCAGCAAGAAAAGAATGAACAAGAAT
TATTGGAATTAGATAAATGGGCAAGTTTGTGGAATTGGTTTAACATAACAAATTGGCTGTGGTATATAAA
ATTATTCATAATGATAGTAGGAGGCTTGGTAGGTTTAAGAATAGTTTTTGCTGTACTTTCTATAGTGAAT
AGAGTTAGGCAGGGATATTCACCATTATCGTTTCAGACCCACCTCCCAACCCCGAGGGGACCCGACAGGC
CCGAAGGAATAGAAGAAGAAGGTGGAGAGAGAGACAGAGACAGATCCATTCGATTAGTGAACGGATCTCG
ACGGTATCGGTTAACTTTTAAAAGAAAAGGGGGGATTGGGGGGTACAGTGCAGGGGAAAGAATAGTAGAC
ATAATAGCAACAGACATACAAACTAAAGAATTACAAAAACAAATTACAAAAATTCAAAATTTTATCGATC
ACGAGACTAGCCTCGAGCTGGCTGCAGTAACGCCATTTTGCAAGGCATGGAAAAATACCAAACCAAGAAT
AGAGAAGTTCAGATCAAGGGCGGGTACATGAAAATAGCTAACGTTGGGCCAAACAGGATATCTGCGGTGA
GCAGTTTCGGCCCCGGCCCGGGGCCAAGAACAGATGGTCACCGCAGTTTCGGCCCCGGCCCGAGGCCAAG
AACAGATGGTCCCCAGATATGGCCCAACCCTCAGCAGTTTCTTAAGACCCATCAGATGTTTCCAGGCTCC
CCCAAGGACCTGAAATGACCCTGCGCCTTATTTGAATTAACCAATCAGCCTGCTTCTCGCTTCTGTTCGC
GCGCTTCTGCTTCCCGAGCTCTATAAAAGAGCTCACAACCCCTCACTCGGCGCGCCAGTCCTCCGACAGA
CTGAGTCGGCCGGTCGAATCAAGCTTATCGATACCGTCGACGGATCCGCTAGCCCGCGGTTCGAAATGGA
GCCCAACTCACTCCAGTGGGTCGGCTCACCGTGTGGCTTGCACGGACCTTACATTTTCTACAAGGCTTTT
CAATTCCACCTTGAAGGCAAACCAAGAATTTTGTCCCTTGGCGACTTTTTCTTTGTAAGATGTACGCCAA
AGGATCCGATTTGCATAGCGGAGCTCCAGCTGTTGTGGGAAGAGAGGACCAGCCGGCAACTTTTATCCAG
CTCTAAACTTTATTTCCTCCCAGAAGACACTCCCCAGGGCAGAAATAGCGACCATGGCGAGGATGAAGTC
ATTGCTGTTTCCGAAAAGGTGATTGTGAAGCTTGAAGACCTGGTCAAGTGGGTACATTCTGATTTCTCCA
AGTGGAGATGTGGCTTCCACGCTGGACCAGTGAAAACTGAGGCCTTGGGAAGGAATGGACAGAAGGAAGC
TCTGCTGAAGTACAGGCAGTCAACCCTAAACAGTGGACTCAACTTCAAAGACGTTCTCAAGGAGAAGGCA
GACCTGGGGGAGGACGAGGAAGAAACGAACGTGATAGTTCTCAGCTACCCCCAGTACTGCCGGTACCGCT
CGATGCTGAAACGCATCCAGGATAAGCCATCTTCCATTCTAACGGACCAGTTTGCATTGGCCCTGGGGGG
CATTGCAGTGGTCAGCAGGAACCCTCAGATCCTGTACTGTCGGGACACCTTTGACCACCCGACTCTCATA
GAAAACGAGAGTATATGCGATGAGTTTGCGCCAAATCTTAAAGGCAGACCACGCAAAAAGAAACCATGCC
CACAAAGAAGAGATTCATTCAGTGGTGTTAAGGATTCCAACAACAATTCCGATGGCAAAGCCGTTGCCAA
GGTGAAATGTGAGGCCAGGTCAGCCTTGACCAAGCCGAAGAATAACCATAACTGTAAAAAAGTCTCAAAT
GAAGAAAAACCAAAGGTTGCCATTGGTGAAGAGTGCAGGGCAGATGAACAAGCCTTCTTGGTGGCACTTT
ATAAATACATGAAAGAAAGGAAAACGCCGATAGAACGAATACCCTATTTAGGTTTTAAACAGATTAACCT
TTGGACTATGTTTCAAGCTGCTCAAAAACTGGGAGGATATGAAACAATAACAGCCCGCCGTCAGTGGAAA
CATATTTATGATGAATTAGGCGGTAATCCTGGGAGCACCAGCGCTGCCACTTGTACCCGCAGACATTATG
AAAGATTAATCCTACCATATGAAAGATTTATTAAAGGAGAAGAAGATAAGCCCCTGCCTCCAATCAAACC
TCGGAAACAGGAGAACAGTTCACAGGAAAATGAGAACAAAACAAAAGTATCTGGAACCAAACGCATCAAA
CATGAAATACCTAAAAGCAAGAAAGAAAAAGAAAATGCCCCAAAGCCCCAGGATGCAGCAGAGGTTTCAT
CAGAGCAAGAAAAAGAACAAGAGACTTTAATAAGCCAGAAAAGCATCCCTGAGCCTCTCCCAGCAGCAGA
CATGAAGAAAAAAATAGAAGGGTATCAGGAATTTTCAGCGAAGCCCCTGGCATCCAGAGTAGACCCAGAG
AAGGACAACGAAACAGACCAAGGTTCCAACAGTGAGAAGGTGGCAGAGGAGGCGGGAGAGAAGGGGCCCA
CACCTCCACTCCCAAGTGCTCCTCTGGCCCCAGAAAAAGATTCAGCCTTGGTCCCTGGGGCCAGCAAACA
GCCACTCACCTCTCCTAGTGCCCTGGTGGACTCAAAACAAGAATCCAAACTGTGCTGTTTTACAGAGAGC
CCTGAAAGTGAACCCCAAGAAGCATCCTTCCCCAGCTTCCCCACCACACAGCCACCGCTGGCAAACCAGA
ATGAGACGGAGGATGACAAACTGCCCGCCATGGCAGATTACATTGCCAACTGCACCGTGAAGGTGGACCA
GCTGGGCAGTGACGACATCCACAATGCGCTCAAGCAGACCCCAAAGGTCCTTGTGGTCCAGTCGTTTGAC
ATGTTCAAAGACAAAGACCTGACTGGGCCCATGAACGAGAACCATGGACTTAATTACACGCCCCTGCTCT
ACTCTAGGGGCAACCCAGGCATCATGTCCCCACTGGCCAAGAAAAAGCTTTTGTCCCAAGTGAGTGGGGC
CAGCCTCTCCAGCAGCTACCCTTATGGCTCCCCACCCCCTTTGATCAGCAAAAAGAAACTGATTGCTAGG
GATGACTTGTGTTCCAGTTTGTCCCAGACCCACCATGGCCAAAGCACTGACCATATGGCGGTCAGCCGGC
CATCAGTGATTCAGCACGTCCAGAGTTTCAGAAGCAAGCCCTCGGAAGAGAGAAAGACCATCAATGACAT
CTTTAAGCATGAGAAACTGAGTCGATCAGATCCCCACCGCTGCAGCTTCTCCAAGCATCACCTTAACCCC
CTTGCTGACTCCTACGTCCTGAAGCAAGAAATTCAGGAGGGCAAGGATAAACTCTTAGAGAAAAGGGCCC
TCCCCCATTCCCACATGCCTAGCTTCCTGGCTGACTTCTACTCGTCCCCTCATCTCCATAGCCTCTACAG
ACACACCGAGCACCATCTTCATAATGAACAGACATCCAAATACCCTTCCAGGGACATGTACAGGGAATCG
GAAAACAGTTCTTTTCCTTCCCACAGACACCAAGAAAAGCTCCATGTAAATTATCTCACGTCCCTGCACC
TGCAAGACAAAAAGTCGGCGGCAGCAGAAGCCCCTACGGATGATCAGCCTACAGATCTGAGCCTTCCCAA
GAACCCGCACAAACCTACCGGCAAGGTCCTGGGCCTGGCTCATTCCACCACAGGGCCCCAGGAGAGCAAA
GGCATCTCCCAGTTCCAGGTCTTAGGCAGCCAGAGTCGAGACTGTCACCCCAAAGCCTGTCGGGTATCAC
CCATGACCATGTCAGGCCCTAAAAAATACCCTGAATCGCTTTCAAGATCAGGAAAACCTCACCATGTGAG
ACTGGAGAATTTCAGGAAGATGGAAGGCATGGTCCACCCAATCCTGCACCGGAAAATGAGCCCGCAGAAC
ATTGGGGCGGCGCGGCCGATCAAGCGCAGCCTGGAGGATTTGGACCTTGTGATTGCAGGGAAAAAGGCCC
GGGCAGTGTCTCCCTTAGACCCATCCAAGGAGGTCTCTGGGAAGGAGAAGGCCTCTGAGCAGGAGAGTGA
AGGCAGCAAAGCAGCGCACGGTGGGCATTCCGGGGGCGGATCAGAAGGCCACAAGCTTCCCCTCTCCTCC
CCTATCTTCCCAGGTCTGTATTCCGGGAGCCTGTGTAACTCGGGCCTCAACTCCAGGCTCCCGGCTGGGT
ATTCTCATTCTCTGCAGTACTTGAAAAACCAGACTGTGCTTTCTCCACTCATGCAGCCCCTGGCTTTCCA
CTCGCTTGTGATGCAAAGAGGAATTTTTACATCACCGACAAATTCTCAGCAGCTGTACAGACACTTGGCT
GCGGCTACACCTGTAGGAAGTTCATATGGGGACCTTTTGCATAACAGCATTTACCCTTTAGCTGCTATAA
ATCCTCAAGCTGCCTTTCCATCTTCCCAGCTGTCATCCGTGCACCCCAGTACAAAACTGTAAACCGGTCG
GATCCCCCGGGCTGCAGGAATTCGAGCATCTTACCGCCATTTATTCCCATATTTGTTCTGTTTTTCTTGA
TTTGGGTATACATTTAAATGTTAATAAAACAAAATGGTGGGGCAATCATTTACATTTTTAGGGATATGTA
ATTACTAGTTCAGGTGTATTGCCACAAGACAAACATGTTAAGAAACTTTCCCGTTATTTACGCTCTGTTC
CTGTTAATCAACCTCTGGATTACAAAATTTGTGAAAGATTGACTGATATTCTTAACTATGTTGCTCCTTT
TACGCTGTGTGGATATGCTGCTTTAATGCCTCTGTATCATGCTATTGCTTCCCGTACGGCTTTCGTTTTC
TCCTCCTTGTATAAATCCTGGTTGCTGTCTCTTTATGAGGAGTTGTGGCCCGTTGTCCGTCAACGTGGCG
TGGTGTGCTCTGTGTTTGCTGACGCAACCCCCACTGGCTGGGGCATTGCCACCACCTGTCAACTCCTTTC
TGGGACTTTCGCTTTCCCCCTCCCGATCGCCACGGCAGAACTCATCGCCGCCTGCCTTGCCCGCTGCTGG
ACAGGGGCTAGGTTGCTGGGCACTGATAATTCCGTGGTGTTGTCGGGGAAGCTGACGTCCTTTGCAATTC
GATATCAAGCTGTACCTTCTAGATGTACAACATTTTTAGCGCTTCTAGACCAATGACTTACAAGGCAGCT
GTAGATCTTAGCCACTTTTTAAAAGAAAAGGGGGGACTGGAAGGGCTAATTCACTCCCAACGAAGACAAG
ATCTGCTTTTTGCTTGTACTGGGTCTCTCTGGTTAGACCAGATCTGAGCCTGGGAGCTCTCTGGCTAACT
AGGGAACCCACTGCTTAAGCCTCAATAAAGCTTGCCTTGAGTGCTTCAAGTAGTGTGTGCCCGTCTGTTG
TGTGACTCTGGTAACTAGAGATCCCTCAGACCCTTTTAGTCAGTGTGGAAAATCTCTAGCAGTAGTAGTT
CATGTCATCTTATTATTCAGTATTTATAACTTGCAAAGAAATGAATATCAGAGAGTGAGAGGAACTTGTT
TATTGCAGCTTATAATGGTTACAAATAAAGCAATAGCATCACAAATTTCACAAATAAAGCATTTTTTTCA
CTGCATTCTAGTTGTGGTTTGTCCAAACTCATCAATGTATCTTATCATGTCTGGCTCTAGCTATCCCGCC
CCTAACTCCGCCCATCCCGCCCCTAACTCCGCCCAGTTCCGCCCATTCTCCGCCCCATGGCTGACTAATT
TTTTTT
