>Addgene plasmid #219006 | SFFV-ARID5B-Brd 23 | depositor partial sequence | sequence record 427498 | TF ORF
ATGGAGCCCAACTCACTCCAGTGGGTCGGCTCACCGTGTGGCTTGCACGGACCTTACATTTTCTACAAGG
CTTTTCAATTCCACCTTGAAGGCAAACCAAGAATTTTGTCCCTTGGCGACTTTTTCTTTGTAAGATGTAC
GCCAAAGGATCCGATTTGCATAGCGGAGCTCCAGCTGTTGTGGGAAGAGAGGACCAGCCGGCAACTTTTA
TCCAGCTCTAAACTTTATTTCCTCCCAGAAGACACTCCCCAGGGCAGAAATAGCGACCATGGCGAGGATG
AAGTCATTGCTGTTTCCGAAAAGGTGATTGTGAAGCTTGAAGACCTGGTCAAGTGGGTACATTCTGATTT
CTCCAAGTGGAGATGTGGCTTCCACGCTGGACCAGTGAAAACTGAGGCCTTGGGAAGGAATGGACAGAAG
GAAGCTCTGCTGAAGTACAGGCAGTCAACCCTAAACAGTGGACTCAACTTCAAAGACGTTCTCAAGGAGA
AGGCAGACCTGGGGGAGGACGAGGAAGAAACGAACGTGATAGTTCTCAGCTACCCCCAGTACTGCCGGTA
CCGCTCGATGCTGAAACGCATCCAGGATAAGCCATCTTCCATTCTAACGGACCAGTTTGCATTGGCCCTG
GGGGGCATTGCAGTGGTCAGCAGGAACCCTCAGATCCTGTACTGTCGGGACACCTTTGACCACCCGACTC
TCATAGAAAACGAGAGTATATGCGATGAGTTTGCGCCAAATCTTAAAGGCAGACCACGCAAAAAGAAACC
ATGCCCACAAAGAAGAGATTCATTCAGTGGTGTTAAGGATTCCAACAACAATTCCGATGGCAAAGCCGTT
GCCAAGGTGAAATGTGAGGCCAGGTCAGCCTTGACCAAGCCGAAGAATAACCATAACTGTAAAAAAGTCT
CAAATGAAGAAAAACCAAAGGTTGCCATTGGTGAAGAGTGCAGGGCAGATGAACAAGCCTTCTTGGTGGC
ACTTTATAAATACATGAAAGAAAGGAAAACGCCGATAGAACGAATACCCTATTTAGGTTTTAAACAGATT
AACCTTTGGACTATGTTTCAAGCTGCTCAAAAACTGGGAGGATATGAAACAATAACAGCCCGCCGTCAGT
GGAAACATATTTATGATGAATTAGGCGGTAATCCTGGGAGCACCAGCGCTGCCACTTGTACCCGCAGACA
TTATGAAAGATTAATCCTACCATATGAAAGATTTATTAAAGGAGAAGAAGATAAGCCCCTGCCTCCAATC
AAACCTCGGAAACAGGAGAACAGTTCACAGGAAAATGAGAACAAAACAAAAGTATCTGGAACCAAACGCA
TCAAACATGAAATACCTAAAAGCAAGAAAGAAAAAGAAAATGCCCCAAAGCCCCAGGATGCAGCAGAGGT
TTCATCAGAGCAAGAAAAAGAACAAGAGACTTTAATAAGCCAGAAAAGCATCCCTGAGCCTCTCCCAGCA
GCAGACATGAAGAAAAAAATAGAAGGGTATCAGGAATTTTCAGCGAAGCCCCTGGCATCCAGAGTAGACC
CAGAGAAGGACAACGAAACAGACCAAGGTTCCAACAGTGAGAAGGTGGCAGAGGAGGCGGGAGAGAAGGG
GCCCACACCTCCACTCCCAAGTGCTCCTCTGGCCCCAGAAAAAGATTCAGCCTTGGTCCCTGGGGCCAGC
AAACAGCCACTCACCTCTCCTAGTGCCCTGGTGGACTCAAAACAAGAATCCAAACTGTGCTGTTTTACAG
AGAGCCCTGAAAGTGAACCCCAAGAAGCATCCTTCCCCAGCTTCCCCACCACACAGCCACCGCTGGCAAA
CCAGAATGAGACGGAGGATGACAAACTGCCCGCCATGGCAGATTACATTGCCAACTGCACCGTGAAGGTG
GACCAGCTGGGCAGTGACGACATCCACAATGCGCTCAAGCAGACCCCAAAGGTCCTTGTGGTCCAGTCGT
TTGACATGTTCAAAGACAAAGACCTGACTGGGCCCATGAACGAGAACCATGGACTTAATTACACGCCCCT
GCTCTACTCTAGGGGCAACCCAGGCATCATGTCCCCACTGGCCAAGAAAAAGCTTTTGTCCCAAGTGAGT
GGGGCCAGCCTCTCCAGCAGCTACCCTTATGGCTCCCCACCCCCTTTGATCAGCAAAAAGAAACTGATTG
CTAGGGATGACTTGTGTTCCAGTTTGTCCCAGACCCACCATGGCCAAAGCACTGACCATATGGCGGTCAG
CCGGCCATCAGTGATTCAGCACGTCCAGAGTTTCAGAAGCAAGCCCTCGGAAGAGAGAAAGACCATCAAT
GACATCTTTAAGCATGAGAAACTGAGTCGATCAGATCCCCACCGCTGCAGCTTCTCCAAGCATCACCTTA
ACCCCCTTGCTGACTCCTACGTCCTGAAGCAAGAAATTCAGGAGGGCAAGGATAAACTCTTAGAGAAAAG
GGCCCTCCCCCATTCCCACATGCCTAGCTTCCTGGCTGACTTCTACTCGTCCCCTCATCTCCATAGCCTC
TACAGACACACCGAGCACCATCTTCATAATGAACAGACATCCAAATACCCTTCCAGGGACATGTACAGGG
AATCGGAAAACAGTTCTTTTCCTTCCCACAGACACCAAGAAAAGCTCCATGTAAATTATCTCACGTCCCT
GCACCTGCAAGACAAAAAGTCGGCGGCAGCAGAAGCCCCTACGGATGATCAGCCTACAGATCTGAGCCTT
CCCAAGAACCCGCACAAACCTACCGGCAAGGTCCTGGGCCTGGCTCATTCCACCACAGGGCCCCAGGAGA
GCAAAGGCATCTCCCAGTTCCAGGTCTTAGGCAGCCAGAGTCGAGACTGTCACCCCAAAGCCTGTCGGGT
ATCACCCATGACCATGTCAGGCCCTAAAAAATACCCTGAATCGCTTTCAAGATCAGGAAAACCTCACCAT
GTGAGACTGGAGAATTTCAGGAAGATGGAAGGCATGGTCCACCCAATCCTGCACCGGAAAATGAGCCCGC
AGAACATTGGGGCGGCGCGGCCGATCAAGCGCAGCCTGGAGGATTTGGACCTTGTGATTGCAGGGAAAAA
GGCCCGGGCAGTGTCTCCCTTAGACCCATCCAAGGAGGTCTCTGGGAAGGAGAAGGCCTCTGAGCAGGAG
AGTGAAGGCAGCAAAGCAGCGCACGGTGGGCATTCCGGGGGCGGATCAGAAGGCCACAAGCTTCCCCTCT
CCTCCCCTATCTTCCCAGGTCTGTATTCCGGGAGCCTGTGTAACTCGGGCCTCAACTCCAGGCTCCCGGC
TGGGTATTCTCATTCTCTGCAGTACTTGAAAAACCAGACTGTGCTTTCTCCACTCATGCAGCCCCTGGCT
TTCCACTCGCTTGTGATGCAAAGAGGAATTTTTACATCACCGACAAATTCTCAGCAGCTGTACAGACACT
TGGCTGCGGCTACACCTGTAGGAAGTTCATATGGGGACCTTTTGCATAACAGCATTTACCCTTTAGCTGC
TATAAATCCTCAAGCTGCCTTTCCATCTTCCCAGCTGTCATCCGTGCACCCCAGTACAAAACTGTAG
