>Addgene plasmid #219006 | SFFV-ARID5B-Brd 23 | depositor partial sequence | sequence record 427499 | Barcode sequence
TGTACAACATTTTTAGCGCT
